>Addgene plasmid #80025 | pmCherry-Vinc(2-258) | addgene partial sequence | sequence record 152433 | mCherry-F 5'-ccccgtaatgcagaagaaga-3'
CGGATGTACCCCGAGGAACGGCGCCCTGAAGGGCGAGATCAAGCAGAGGCTGAAGCTGAAGGACGGCGGC
CACTACGACGCTGAGGTCAAGACCACCTACAAGGCCAAGAAGCCCGTGCAGCTGCCCGGCGCCTACAACG
TCAACATCAAGTTGGACATCACCTCCCACAACGAGGACTACACCATCGTGGAACAGTACGAACGCGCCGA
GGGCCGCCACTCCACCGGCGGCATGGACGAGCTGTACAAGTCTCGAGCTCAAGCTTCGAATTCTCCCGTC
TTCCACACGCGCACCATCGAGAGCATCTTGGAGCCCGTGGCTCAGCAGATCTCCCACCTGGTCATCATGC
ACGAGGAGGGGGAGGTAGACGGCAAGGCCATCCCGGACCTCACCGCCCCCGTGTCGGCCGTGCAGGCCGC
TGTCAGCAACCTGGTGCGGGTTGGAAAAGAAACTGTGCAGACAACAGAAGACCAGATCTTGAAAAGGGAT
ATGCCACCAGCATTCATCAAAGTAGAGAATGCCTGCACCAAGCTCGTTCGAGCAGCCCAGATGCTGCAAG
CAGATCCTTATTCAGTACCAGCTCGTGACTACCTAATTGATGGATCAAGAGGCATCCTTTCTGGAACATC
AGACTTACTTCTGACATTTGATGAAGCGGAGGTCCGTAAAATCATCCGTGTCTGCAAAGGAATATTGGAA
TATCTGACTGTGGCAGAAGTAGTAGAGACTATGGAGGATTTGGTGACATATACAAAGAATCTAGGGCCAG
GAATGACAAAGATGGCGAAAATGATCGATGAGAGACAACAGGAATTAACTCATCAGGAACATAGGGTTAT
GCTGGTGAACTCCATGAATACTGTGAAGGAGCTATTGCCTGTACTTATTTCAGCTATGAAGATCTTTGTA
ACCACAAAAAACACTAAAAGCCAGGGAATAGAAGAGGCCTTGAAAAATCGCAATTTCACAGTAGAGAAAA
TGAGTGCTGAGATAAATGAAATAATCCGTGTATTACAACTCAC
