>Addgene plasmid #80025 | pmCherry-Vinc(2-258) | addgene partial sequence | sequence record 153621 | SV40pA-R 5'-GAAATTTGTGATGCTATTGC-3'
TTTTATGTTTCAGGTTCAGGGGGAGGTGTGGGAGGTTTTTTAAAGCAAGTAAAACCTCTACAAATGTGGT
ATGGCTGATTATGATCAGTTATCTAGATCCGGTGGATCCCGGGCCCGCGGTACCGTCGACTTACCAGGCA
TCTTCATCCCAGGAAGTGAGTTGTAATACACGGATTATTTCATTTATCTCAGCACTCATTTTCTCTACTG
TGAAATTGCGATTTTTCAAGGCCTCTTCTATTCCCTGGCTTTTAGTGTTTTTTGTGGTTACAAAGATCTT
CATAGCTGAAATAAGTACAGGCAATAGCTCCTTCACAGTATTCATGGAGTTCACCAGCATAACCCTATGT
TCCTGATGAGTTAATTCCTGTTGTCTCTCATCGATCATTTTCGCCATCTTTGTCATTCCTGGCCCTAGAT
TCTTTGTATATGTCACCAAATCCTCCATAGTCTCTACTACTTCTGCCACAGTCAGATATTCCAATATTCC
TTTGCAGACACGGATGATTTTACGGACCTCCGCTTCATCAAATGTCAGAAGTAAGTCTGATGTTCCAGAA
AGGATGCCTCTTGATCCATCAATTAGGTAGTCACGAGCTGGTACTGAATAAGGATCTGCTTGCAGCATCT
GGGCTGCTCGAACGAGCTTGGTGCAGGCATTCTCTACTTTGATGAATGCTGGTGGCATATCCCTTTTCAA
GATCTGGTCTTCTGTTGTCTGCACAGTTTCTTTTCCAACCCGCACCAGGTTGCTGACAGCGGCCTGCACG
GCCGACACGGGGGCGGTGAGGTCCGGGATGGCCTTGCCGTCTACCTCCCCCTCCTCGTGCATGATGACCA
GGTGGGAGATCTGCTGAGCCACGGGCTCCAAGATGCTCTCGATGGTGCGCGTGTGGAAGACGGGAGAATT
CGAAGCTTGAGCTCGAGACTTGTACAGCTCGTCCATGCCGCCCGGTGATGCGCTCG
