[The description below was written by a language model from this plasmid's Addgene catalogue record.]
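Description:
pmCherry-Vinc(2-258) is a mammalian expression plasmid built on a pEGFP-type backbone in which the fluorescent protein position is occupied by mCherry. It is maintained in E. coli as a high-copy plasmid under kanamycin selection. The record gives no feature table, so the origin of replication, polyadenylation signal and any mammalian selection marker are not documented. The listed 3′ sequencing primer is a BGH reverse primer, which suggests, but does not establish, a BGH terminator region downstream of the insert.

The payload is a fragment of chicken (Gallus gallus) vinculin (VCL) covering amino acids 2–258, described in the record as the head. It is fused at its N terminus to mCherry supplied by the backbone, and the fusion is transcribed from the CMV promoter, a strong constitutive promoter for transient expression in a wide range of mammalian cell lines. Starting at residue 2 removes the native initiator methionine, so translation begins at mCherry and reads through into the vinculin sequence as a single red-fluorescent polypeptide.

Vinculin is a cytoskeletal adaptor of focal adhesions and adherens junctions. Its head domain carries binding sites for partners such as talin, and in the full-length protein it is held in an autoinhibited state by interaction with the tail. A tagged, isolated head fragment lacking the tail is therefore typically used to visualise recruitment to adhesion sites by live or fixed-cell microscopy, or to probe head-mediated interactions free of autoinhibition. The record itself states only the general purpose of mammalian expression of the fusion. The cloning method is recorded as unknown.
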