Addgene plasmid #80025: pmCherry-Vinc(2-258)
Purpose: Mammalian expression of mCherry-vinculin 2-258 (head)
Depositing lab: Chinten James Lim. Depositing organization: University of British Columbia.
Backbone
  Vector backbone: pEGFP
  Vector type: Mammalian Expression
Growth in bacteria
  Bacterial resistance: Kanamycin, 50 μg/mL
  Growth temperature: 37°C
  Growth strain: DH5alpha
  Copy number: High Copy
Gene/Insert
  Gene/Insert name: vinculin
  Species: G. gallus (chicken)
  Mutation: aa 2-258
  Entrez Gene: VCL (a.k.a. VINC1)
  Promoter: CMV
  Tag / fusion protein: mCherry (N terminal on backbone)
  Cloning method: Unknown
  Sequencing primers: 5′ mCherry-F; 3′ BGH-Rev
Terms and licenses: Academic/Nonprofit Terms; Industry Terms: Not Available to Industry
How to cite: pmCherry-Vinc(2-258) was a gift from Chinten James Lim (Addgene plasmid # 80025 ; http://n2t.net/addgene:80025 ; RRID:Addgene_80025)
